Addgene plasmid #171526: pGTPA-eGFP
Purpose: Plasmid contains the Cas12k gRNA and transposon donor cassette assembled with eGFP
Depositing lab: Quanjiang Ji. Depositing organization: ShanghaiTech University. Publication: Targeted genetic screening in bacteria with a Cas12k-guided transposase. Chen W, Ren ZH, Tang N, Chai G, Zhang H, Zhang Y, Ma J, Wu Z, Shen X, Huang X, Luo GZ, Ji Q. Cell Rep. 2021 Aug 31;36(9):109635. doi: 10.1016/j.celrep.2021.109635. PubMed 34469724.
Backbone
  Vector backbone: pACRISPR
  Vector type: CRISPR
  Selectable markers: Carbenicillin; 50 ug/mL in E.coli and 150 ug/mL in Pseudomonas aeruginosa
Growth in bacteria
  Bacterial resistance: Ampicillin, 100 μg/mL
  Growth temperature: 37°C
  Growth strain: DH5alpha
  Copy number: High Copy
Gene/Insert
  Gene/Insert name: Cas12k gRNA, transposon donor cassette, eGFP
  gRNA/shRNA sequence: Unpsecified
  Species: Synthetic
  Promoter: Constitutive promoter J23119
  Cloning method: Gibson Cloning
Terms and licenses: Academic/Nonprofit Terms; Industry Terms: Not Available to Industry
How to cite: pGTPA-eGFP was a gift from Quanjiang Ji (Addgene plasmid # 171526 ; http://n2t.net/addgene:171526 ; RRID:Addgene_171526)
