[The description below was written by a language model from this plasmid's Addgene catalogue record and pLannotate feature annotations shown in this document.]
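Description:
pGTPA-eGFP is an 8.4 kb bacterial CRISPR plasmid built on the pACRISPR backbone. It supplies the guide RNA and the transposon donor for a Cas12k-guided (CRISPR-associated transposase) insertion system. It is an E. coli–Pseudomonas shuttle vector. A high-copy ColE1/pUC-type origin supports replication in E. coli. The pRO1600 oriV, together with its Rep protein, allows maintenance in Pseudomonas aeruginosa. Selection relies on the TEM beta-lactamase gene (bla), using ampicillin or carbenicillin in E. coli and carbenicillin in P. aeruginosa. The backbone also carries a sacB gene under its native promoter region, which confers sucrose sensitivity and is commonly used to counter-select and cure a plasmid after editing. Other annotated features are an f1 origin, remnants of lac/lacZα elements and multiple cloning sites, T7 and SP6 promoters, and bom fragments.

According to the record, the payload is a Cas12k gRNA cassette and a transposon donor cassette assembled with eGFP by Gibson cloning, with the constitutive J23119 promoter listed. The feature table shows a full J23119 promoter at the start of the sequence, which probably drives the gRNA. A second, partial J23119 match lies upstream of a GFP coding sequence (annotated as mEGFP), followed by a BioBrick suffix and a his operon terminator. The gRNA scaffold and the transposon ends were not annotated, so their positions, and whether GFP lies inside the mobilised cargo, cannot be confirmed from the table. The spacer sequence is not specified. No Cas12k or transposase genes are annotated, so these components are presumably provided from another source. The associated work concerns targeted genetic screening in bacteria with a Cas12k-guided transposase.
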