Features (pLannotate 1.2.2; 26 found; start..end, strand, type, name):
      1..35      +  promoter       J23119(SpeI) promoter: bacterial promoter (Registry of Standard Biological Parts BBa J23119) modified to end with an SpeI site
    313..349     -  misc_feature   MCS (fragment): pBluescript multiple cloning site
    567..591     +  promoter       J23119(SpeI) promoter (fragment): bacterial promoter (Registry of Standard Biological Parts BBa J23119) modified to end with an SpeI site
    634..1350    +  CDS            mEGFP: mEGFP is a basic (constitutively fluorescent) green fluorescent protein published in 2002, derived from Aequorea victoria. It has moderate acid sensitivity.
   1357..1377    +  misc_feature   BioBrick suffix: universal suffix for all parts
   1378..1435    +  terminator     his operon terminator: This putative transcriptin terminator from the E. coli his operon has a 2-bp deletion introduced during synthesis. Its efficiency has not been determined.
   1664..1682    -  promoter       SP6 promoter: promoter for bacteriophage SP6 RNA polymerase
   1724..1740    -  protein_bind   lac operator: The lac repressor binds to the lac operator to inhibit transcription in E. coli. This inhibition can be relieved by adding lactose or isopropyl-β-D-thiogalactopyranoside (IPTG). lac repressor encoded by lacI
   1748..1778    -  promoter       lac promoter: promoter for the E. coli lac operon
   1793..1814    -  protein_bind   CAP binding site: CAP binding activates transcription in the presence of cAMP. E. coli catabolite activator protein
   1827..1865    -  CDS            lacI (fragment): lac repressor; lacI; The lac repressor binds to the lac operator to inhibit transcription in E. coli. This inhibition can be relieved by adding lactose or isopropyl-β-D-thiogalactopyranoside (IPTG).
   1971..2075    +  promoter       AmpR promoter: bla
   2076..2933    +  CDS            bla: BLAT_ECOLX - Experimental evidence at protein level: Swiss-Prot protein existence level 1. TEM-type are the most prevalent beta-lactamases in enterobacteria; they hydrolyze the beta-lactam bond in susceptible beta-lactam antibiotics, thus conferring resistance to penicillins and cephalosporins. TEM-3 and TEM-4 are capable of hydrolyzing cefotaxime and ceftazidime. TEM-5 is capable of hydrolyzing ceftazidime. TEM-6 is capable of hydrolyzing ceftazidime and aztreonam. TEM-8/CAZ-2, TEM- 16/CAZ-7 and TEM-24/CAZ-6 are markedly active against ceftazidime. IRT- 4 shows resistance to beta-lactamase in
   3274..3625    -  rep_origin     pRO1600 oriV: broad-host-range origin of replication from Pseudomonas aeruginosa plasmid pRO1600; requires the pRO1600 Rep protein for replication (West et al., 1994)
   3639..4459    +  CDS            pRO1600 Rep (fragment): replication protein for the broad-host-range plasmid pRO1600 from Pseudomonas aeruginosa&nbsp
   4459..4757    +  CDS            bla(M) (fragment): β-lactamase lacking the signal sequence; bla(M); allows cytosolic expression of β-lactamase
   4929..5517    +  rep_origin     ori: high-copy-number ColE1/pMB1/pBR322/pUC origin of replication
   5703..5752    -  misc_feature   bom (fragment): basis of mobility region from pBR322
   5811..6239    -  rep_origin     f1 ori (sequence partly withheld): f1 bacteriophage origin of replication; arrow indicates direction of (+) strand synthesis
   6243..6400    -  CDS            lacZα (fragment): LacZα fragment of β-galactosidase; lacZ fragment
   6403..6421    +  promoter       T7 promoter: promoter for bacteriophage T7 RNA polymerase
   6424..6450    +  misc_feature   MCS (fragment): pUC18/19 multiple cloning site
   6451..6486    +  misc_feature   bom (fragment): basis of mobility region from pBR322
   6512..7930    -  CDS            sacB: SACB_BACSU - Experimental evidence at protein level: Swiss-Prot protein existence level 1. From Bacillus subtilis (strain 168).
   7931..8303    -  promoter       sacB promoter (fragment): sacR; sacB promoter and control region
   8310..8351    +  terminator     λ tL3 terminator (fragment): transcription terminator tL3 from phage λ
>Addgene plasmid #171526 | pGTPA-eGFP | addgene full sequence | sequence record 340973 | Addgene NGS Result
TTGACAGCTAGCTCAGTCCTAGGTATAATACTAGTATATTAATAGCGCCGCAATTCATGCTGCTTGCAGC
CTCTGAATTTTGTTAAATGAGGGTTAGTTTGACTGTATAAATACAGTCTTGCTTTCTGACCCTGGTAGCT
GCTCACCCTGATGCTGCTGTCAATAGACAGGATAGGTGCGCTCCCAGCAATAAGGGCGCGGATGTACTGC
TGTAGTGGCTACTGAATCACCCCCGATCAAGGGGGAACCCTCCAAAAGGTGGGTTGAAAGAGACCATTGG
TCTCATTTTTTTAGCCGTGATAGTTTGCGACAGATATCGAATTCCTGCAGCCCGGGGGATCCACTAGTTG
TACAGTGACTAATTATATGTCGTTGTGACAAATTATTGTCATCAGTAAAATCCTTATACAGTATAGATTA
TAGCGCTTTGGCAGTTTTAGCATAACCTCTTTGCAGTGACAAAATAGATGTCGTTGTCCGTGATTGTGAC
AAATTAGCTGTCGCTTTGCAAGATAGGAAAAAGCTTTTGTGTATTTTCATAATGACAAATTGACTGTCGC
CTCGAGTTGACGGCTAGCTCAGTCCTAGGTACAGTGCTAGCTACTAGAGCTAGAGAAAGAGGAGAAATAC
TAGATGGTGAGCAAGGGCGAGGAGCTGTTCACCGGGGTGGTGCCCATCCTGGTCGAGCTGGACGGCGACG
TAAACGGCCACAAGTTCAGCGTGTCCGGCGAGGGCGAGGGCGATGCCACCTACGGCAAGCTGACCCTGAA
GTTCATCTGCACCACCGGCAAGCTGCCCGTGCCCTGGCCCACCCTCGTGACCACCCTGACCTACGGCGTG
CAGTGCTTCAGCCGCTACCCCGACCACATGAAGCAGCACGACTTCTTCAAGTCCGCCATGCCCGAAGGCT
ACGTCCAGGAGCGCACCATCTTCTTCAAGGACGACGGCAACTACAAGACCCGCGCCGAGGTGAAGTTCGA
GGGCGACACCCTGGTGAACCGCATCGAGCTGAAGGGCATCGACTTCAAGGAGGACGGCAACATCCTGGGG
CACAAGCTGGAGTACAACTACAACAGCCACAACGTCTATATCATGGCCGACAAGCAGAAGAACGGCATCA
AGGTGAACTTCAAGATCCGCCACAACATCGAGGACGGCAGCGTGCAGCTCGCCGACCACTACCAGCAGAA
CACCCCCATCGGCGACGGCCCCGTGCTGCTGCCCGACAACCACTACCTGAGCACCCAGTCCAAACTGAGC
AAAGACCCCAACGAGAAGCGCGATCACATGGTCCTGCTGGAGTTCGTGACCGCCGCCGGGATCACTCTCG
GCATGGACGAGCTGTACAAGTAATAATACTAGTAGCGGCCGCTGCAGTCCGGCAAAAAAGGGCAAGGTGT
CACCACCCTGCCCTTTTTCTTTAAAACCGAAAAGATCTAGATCAGTAACTATTAAACTTAGGGGTGGGTT
GAAAGCAAGTCCTTTTATCCGCTTGTTTTAATTGCTTTGTATAATAATTGCAGAGCATATTATATTGATG
ACATTTAATTTGTCATCAATTAATTAAGCAACGCTGATGGGTCACGACGACAATTAAATAGTCACAATGA
CATTAATCTGTCACCGACGACAGATAATTTGTCACTGTACAAAGCTTGAGTATTCTATAGTGTCACCTAA
ATAGCTTGGCGTAATCATGGTCATAGCTGTTTCCTGTGTGAAATTGTTATCCGCTCACAATTCCACACAA
CATACGAGCCGGAAGCATAAAGTGTAAAGCCTGGGGTGCCTAATGAGTGAGCTAACTCACATTAATTGCG
TTGCGCTCACTGCCCGCTTTCCAGTCGGGAAACCTGTCGTGCCAGAATTCTTGAAGACGAAAGGGCCTCG
TGATACGCCTATTTTTATAGGTTAATGTCATGATAATAATGGTTTCTTAGACGTCAGGTGGCACTTTTCG
GGGAAATGTGCGCGGAACCCCTATTTGTTTATTTTTCTAAATACATTCAAATATGTATCCGCTCATGAGA
CAATAACCCTGATAAATGCTTCAATAATATTGAAAAAGGAAGAGTATGAGTATTCAACATTTCCGTGTCG
CCCTTATTCCCTTTTTTGCGGCATTTTGCCTTCCTGTTTTTGCTCACCCAGAAACGCTGGTGAAAGTAAA
AGATGCTGAAGATCAGTTGGGTGCACGAGTGGGTTACATCGAACTGGATCTCAACAGCGGTAAGATCCTT
GAGAGTTTTCGCCCCGAAGAACGTTTTCCAATGATGAGCACTTTTAAAGTTCTGCTATGTGGCGCGGTAT
TATCCCGTGTTGACGCCGGGCAAGAGCAACTCGGTCGCCGCATACACTATTCTCAGAATGACTTGGTTGA
GTACTCACCAGTCACAGAAAAGCATCTTACGGATGGCATGACAGTAAGAGAATTATGCAGTGCTGCCATA
ACCATGAGTGATAACACTGCGGCCAACTTACTTCTGACAACGATCGGAGGACCGAAGGAGCTAACCGCTT
TTTTGCACAACATGGGGGATCATGTAACTCGCCTTGATCGTTGGGAACCGGAGCTGAATGAAGCCATACC
AAACGACGAGCGTGACACCACGATGCCTGCAGCAATGGCAACAACGTTGCGCAAACTATTAACTGGCGAA
CTACTTACTCTAGCTTCCCGGCAACAATTAATAGACTGGATGGAGGCGGATAAAGTTGCAGGACCACTTC
TGCGCTCGGCCCTTCCGGCTGGCTGGTTTATTGCTGATAAATCTGGAGCCGGTGAGCGTGGATCTCGCGG
TATCATTGCAGCACTGGGGCCAGATGGTAAGCCCTCCCGTATCGTAGTTATCTACACGACGGGGAGTCAG
GCAACTATGGATGAACGAAATAGACAGATCGCTGAGATAGGTGCCTCACTGATTAAGCATTGGTAACTGT
CAGACCAAGTTTACTCATATATACTTTAGATTGATTTAAAACTTCATTTTTAATTTAAAAGGATCTAGGT
GAAGATCCTTTTTGATAATCTCATGACCAAAATCCCTTAACGTGAGTTTTCGTTCCACTGAGCGTCAGAC
CCCAATTACACGCCACTGGCTGTGCTTGCTGGGGTGACGGTGGCAACGGTGGCGGCCTTGCTGGGCTATC
GCGTTGGAAAGAAACGAGGGAAAGGGGACTGATAAACCGGTCTTAGCCCCTCCCCTTGGTGTCCAACCGC
TCTGTAGGCCTCTCAGGCGCCGCTGGTGCCGCTGGTTGGACGCCAAGGGTGAATCCGCCTCGATACCCTG
ATTACTCGCTTCCTGCGCCCTCTCAGGCGGCGATAGGGGACTGGTAAAACGGGGATTGCCCAGACGCCTC
CCCCGCCCCTTCAGGGGCACAAATGCGGCCCCAACGGGGCCACGTAGTGGTGCGTTTTTTGCGTTTCCAC
CCTTTTCTTCCTTTTCCCTTTTAAACCTTTTAGGACGTCTACAGGCCACGTAATCCGTGGCCTGTAGAGT
TTAAAAAGGGACGGATTTGTTGCCATTAAGGGACGGATTTGTTGTTAAGAAGGGACGGATTTGTTGTTGT
AAAGGGACGGATTTGTTGTATTGTGGGACGCAGATACAGTGTCCCCTTATACACAAGGAATGTCGAACGT
GGCCTCACCCCCAATGGTTTACAAAAGCAATGCCCTGGTCGAGGCCGCGTATCGCCTCAGTGTTCAGGAA
CAGCGGATCGTTCTGGCCTGTATTAGCCAGGTGAAGAGGAGCGAGCCTGTCACCGATGAAGTGATGTATT
CAGTGACGGCGGAGGACATAGCGACGATGGCGGGTGTCCCTATCGAATCTTCCTACAACCAGCTCAAAGA
AGCGGCCCTGCGCCTGAAACGGCGGGAAGTCCGGTTAACCCAAGAGCCCAATGGCAAGGGGAAAAGACCG
AGTGTGATGATTACCGGCTGGGTGCAAACAATCATCTACCGGGAGGGTGAGGGCCGTGTAGAACTCAGGT
TCACCAAAGACATGCTGCCGTACCTGACGGAACTCACCAAACAGTTCACCAAATACGCCTTGGCTGACGT
GGCCAAGATGGACAGCACCCACGCGATCAGGCTTTACGAGCTGCTCATGCAATGGGACAGCATCGGCCAG
CGCGAAATAGAAATTGACCAGCTGCGAAAGTGGTTTCAACTGGAAGGCCGGTATCCCTCGATCAAGGACT
TCAAGTTGCGAGTGCTTGATCCAGCCGTGACGCAGATCAACGAGCACAGCCCGCTACAGGTGGAGTGGGC
GCAGCGAAAGACCGGGCGCAAGGTCACACATCTGTTGTTCAGTTTTGGACCGAAGAAGCCCGCCAAGGCG
GTGGGTAAGGCCCCAGCGAAGCGCAAGGCCGGGAAGATTTCAGATGCTGAGATCGCGAAACAGGCTCGCC
CTGGTGAGACATGGGAAGCGGCCCGCGCTCGACTAACCCAGATGCCGCTTGCGCAAACTATTAACTGGCG
AACTACTTACTCTAGCTTCCCGGCAACAATTAATAGACTGGATGGAGGCGGATAAAGTTGCAGGACCACT
TCTGCGCTCGGCCCTTCCGGCTGGCTGGTTTATTGCTGATAAATCTGGAGCCGGTGAGCGTGGGTCTCGC
GGTATCATTGCAGCACTGGGGCCAGATGGTAAGCCCTCCCGTATCGTAGTTATCTACACGACGGGGAGTC
AGGCAACTATGGATGAACGAAATAGACAGATCGCTGAGATAGGTGCCTCACTGATTAAGCATTGGTAACT
GTCAGACCAAGTTTACTCATATATACTTTAGATTGATTTAAAACTTCATTTTTAATTTAAAAGGATCTAG
GTGAAGATCCTTTTTGATAATCTCATGACCAAAATCCCTTAACGTGAGTTTTCGTTCCACTGAGCGTCAG
ACCCCGTAGAAAAGATCAAAGGATCTTCTTGAGATCCTTTTTTTCTGCGCGTAATCTGCTGCTTGCAAAC
AAAAAAACCACCGCTACCAGCGGTGGTTTGTTTGCCGGATCAAGAGCTACCAACTCTTTTTCCGAAGGTA
ACTGGCTTCAGCAGAGCGCAGATACCAAATACTGTCCTTCTAGTGTAGCCGTAGTTAGGCCACCACTTCA
AGAACTCTGTAGCACCGCCTACATACCTCGCTCTGCTAATCCTGTTACCAGTGGCTGCTGCCAGTGGCGA
TAAGTCGTGTCTTACCGGGTTGGACTCAAGACGATAGTTACCGGATAAGGCGCAGCGGTCGGGCTGAACG
GGGGGTTCGTGCACACAGCCCAGCTTGGAGCGAACGACCTACACCGAACTGAGATACCTACAGCGTGAGC
TATGAGAAAGCGCCACGCTTCCCGAAGGGAGAAAGGCGGACAGGTATCCGGTAAGCGGCAGGGTCGGAAC
AGGAGAGCGCACGAGGGAGCTTCCAGGGGGAAACGCCTGGTATCTTTATAGTCCTGTCGGGTTTCGCCAC
CTCTGACTTGAGCGTCGATTTTTGTGATGCTCGTCAGGGGGGCGGAGCCTATGGAAAAACGCCAGCAACG
CGGCCTTTTTACGGTTCCTGGCCTTTTGCTGGCCTTTTGCTCACATGTTCTTTCCTGCGTTATCCCCTGA
TTCTGTGGATAACCGTATTACCGCCTTTGAGTGAGCTGATACCGCTCGCCGCAGCCGAACGACCGAGCGC
AGCGAGTCAGTGAGCGAGGAAGCGGAAGAGCGCCTGATGCGGTATTTTCTCCTTACGCATCTGTGCGGTA
TTTCACACCGCACAGATGCGTAAGGAGAAAATACCGCATCAGGAAATTGTAAGCGTTAATATTTTGTTAA
AATTCGCGTTAAATTTTTGTTAAATCAGCTCATTTTTTAACCAATAGGCCGAAATCGGCAAAATCCCTTA
TAAATCAAAAGAATAGACCGAGATAGGGT
[37 nt withheld, positions 5910-5946]
AAAGAACGTGGACTCCAACGTCAAAGG
[49 nt withheld, positions 5974-6022]
T
[91 nt withheld, positions 6024-6114]
G
[124 nt withheld, positions 6116-6239]
CCATTCGCCATTCAGGCTGCGCAACTGTTGGGAAGGGCGATCGGTGCGGGCCTCTTCGCTATTACGCCAG
CTGGCGAAAGGGGGATGTGCTGCAAGGCGATTAAGTTGGGTAACGCCAGGGTTTTCCCAGTCACGACGTT
GTAAAACGACGGCCAGTGAATTGTAATACGACTCACTATAGGGCGAATTCGAGCTCGGTACCCGGGGATC
CCGGCATCAGAGCAGATTGTACTGAGAGTGCACCATAATCGGCATTTTCTTTTGCGTTTTTATTTGTTAA
CTGTTAATTGTCCTTGTTCAAGGATGCTGTCTTTGACAACAGATGTTTTCTTGCCTTTGATGTTCAGCAG
GAAGCTAGGCGCAAACGTTGATTGTTTGTCTGCGTAGAATCCTCTGTTTGTCATATAGCTTGTAATCACG
ACATTGTTTCCTTTCGCTTGAGGTACAGCGAAGTGTGAGTAAGTAAAGGTTACATCGTTAGGATCAAGAT
CCATTTTTAACACAAGGCCAGTTTTGTTCAGCGGCTTGTATGGGCCAGTTAAAGAATTAGAAACATAACC
AAGCATGTAAATATCGTTAGACGTAATGCCGTCAATCGTCATTTTTGATCCGCGGGAGTCAGTGAACAGA
TACCATTTGCCGTTCATTTTAAAGACGTTCGCGCGTTCAATTTCATCTGTTACTGTGTTAGATGCAATCA
GCGGTTTCATCACTTTTTTCAGTGTGTAATCATCGTTTAGCTCAATCATACCGAGAGCGCCGTTTGCTAA
CTCAGCCGTGCGTTTTTTATCGCTTTGCAGAAGTTTTTGACTTTCTTGACGGAAGAATGATGTGCTTTTG
CCATAGTATGCTTTGTTAAATAAAGATTCTTCGCCTTGGTAGCCATCTTCAGTTCCAGTGTTTGCTTCAA
ATACTAAGTATTTGTGGCCTTTATCTTCTACGTAGTGAGGATCTCTCAGCGTATGGTTGTCGCCTGAGCT
GTAGTTGCCTTCATCGATGAACTGCTGTACATTTTGATACGTTTTTCCGTCACCGTCAAAGATTGATTTA
TAATCCTCTACACCGTTGATGTTCAAAGAGCTGTCTGATGCTGATACGTTAACTTGTGCAGTTGTCAGTG
TTTGTTTGCCGTAATGTTTACCGGAGAAATCAGTGTAGAATAAACGGATTTTTCCGTCAGATGTAAATGT
GGCTGAACCTGACCATTCTTGTGTTTGGTCTTTTAGGATAGAATCATTTGCATCGAATTTGTCGCTGTCT
TTAAAGACGCGGCCAGCGTTTTTCCAGCTGTCAATAGAAGTTTCGCCGACTTTTTGATAGAACATGTAAA
TCGATGTGTCATCCGCATTTTTAGGATCTCCGGCTAATGCAAAGACGATGTGGTAGCCGTGATAGTTTGC
GACAGTGCCGTCAGCGTTTTGTAATGGCCAGCTGTCCCAAACGTCCAGGCCTTTTGCAGAAGAGATATTT
TTAATTGTGGACGAATCGAACTCAGGAACTTGATATTTTTCATTTTTTTGCTGTTCAGGGATTTGCAGCA
TATCATGGCGTGTAATATGGGAAATGCCGTATGTTTCCTTATATGGCTTTTGGTTCGTTTCTTTCGCAAA
CGCTTGAGTTGCGCCTCCTGCCAGCAGTGCGGTAGTAAAGGTTAATACTGTTGCTTGTTTTGCAAACTTT
TTGATGTTCATCGTTCATGTCTCCTTTTTTATGTACTGTGTTAGCGGTCTGCTTCTTCCAGCCCTCCTGT
TTGAAGATGGCAAGTTAGTTACGCACAATAAAAAAAGACCTAAAATATGTAAGGGGTGACGCCAAAGTAT
ACACTTTGCCCTTTACACATTTTAGGTCTTGCCTGCTTTATCAGTAACAAACCCGCGCGATTTACTTTTC
GACCTCATTCTATTAGACTCTCGTTTGGATTGCAACTGGTCTATTTTCCTCTTTTGTTTGATAGAAAATC
ATAAAAGGATTTGCAGACTACGGGCCTAAAGAACTAAAAAATCTATCTGTTTCTTTTCATTCTCTGTATT
TTTTATAGTTTCTGTTGCATGGGCATAAAGTTGCGTCGACGCCTTGCTCAAATTGGAATCAGGTTTGTGC
CAATACCAGTAGAAACAGACGAAGAATCCATGGCGGCCGCTGTCATGGGCCC
